>Addgene plasmid #196476 | pQE80l A-CN-A | addgene full sequence | sequence record 387236 | Addgene NGS Result
GTCTAAGAAACCATTATTATCATGACATTAACCTATAAAAATAGGCGTATCACGAGGCCCTTTCGTCTTC
ACCTTGAGAAATCATAAAAAATTTATTTGCTTTGTGAGCGGATAACAATTATAATAGATTCAATTGTGAG
CGGATAACAATTTCACACAGAATTCATTAAAGAGGAGAAATTAACTATGAAAGGCAGCAGCCATCATCAT
CATCATCACGTCGACGCCCATATTGTCATGGTTGATGCATACAAGCCGACGAAGCTCGACGGCCACGGCG
TGGGTGTTCCGGGCGTCGGTGTGCCGGGTGTGGGTGTGCCGGGCGAAGGTGTGCCGGGCGTCGGTGTGCC
GGGTGTTGGTGTTCCGGGCGTTGGTGTGCCGGGCGTTGGCGTGCCGGGCGAGGGTGTGCCGGGCGTTGGT
GTTCCGGGCGTGGGTGTGCCGGGCGTGGGCGTGCCGGGCGTCGGTGTTCCGGGCGAGGGTGTGCCGGGCG
TAGGTGTGCCGGGCGTTGGTGAGCTCGGCCGTGGTGATGGTGGTGGGGGTAGCGGTGGTGGGGGTAGTCC
AGAAGATCTGGGCACCGGCCTGCTGGAAGCACTGCTGCGCGGTGATCTGGCGGGCGCCGAAGCTCTGTTT
CGTCGTGGCCTGCGTTTCTGGGGCCCGGAAGGCGTTCTGGAGCACCTGCTGCTGCCGGTGCTGCGTGAAG
TGGGCGAAGCTTGGCACCGTGGTGAAATCGGCGTTGCAGAAGAACACCTGGCGAGCACCTTCCTGCGCGC
GCGTCTGCAGGAGCTGCTGGACCTGGCAGGTTTCCCGCCGGGTCCGCCGACTAGTGTGCCGGGCGTCGGC
GTGCCGGGCGTAGGTGTTCCGGGCGAGGGTGTTCCGGGCGTTGGTGTGCCGGGCGTCGGCGTGCCGGGCG
TGGGTGTTCCGGGCGTAGGTGTGCCGGGCGAGGGTGTGCCGGGCGTGGGCGTGCCGGGCGTAGGTGTTCC
GGGCGTAGGTGTTCCGGGCGTAGGTGTTCCGGGTGAAGGCGTGCCGGGCGTTGGTGTGCCGGGTGTGGGC
GTGCCGGGCGGGCTGCTCGACGCCCATATTGTCATGGTTGATGCATACAAGCCGACGAAGCTCGAGTGGA
AGAAATAAGGATCCGGCTGCTAACAAAGCCCGAAGCTTAATTAGCTGAGCTTGGACTCCTGTTGATAGAT
CCAGTAATGACCTCAGAACTCCATCTGGATTTGTTCAGAACGCTCGGTTGCCGCCGGGCGTTTTTTATTG
GTGAGAATCCAAGCCAGCTTGGCGAGATTTTCAGGAGCTAAGGAAGCTAAAATGGAGAAAAAAATCACTG
GATATACCACCGTTGATATATCCCAATGGCATCGTAAAGAACATTTTGAGGCATTTCAGTCAGTTGCTCA
ATGTACCTATAACCAGACCGTTCAGCTGGATATTACGGCCTTTTTAAAGACCGTAAAGAAAAATAAGCAC
AAGTTTTATCCGGCCTTTATTCACATTCTTGCCCGCCTGATGAATGCTCATCCGGAATTTCGTATGGCAA
TGAAAGACGGTGAGCTGGTGATATGGGATAGTGTTCACCCTTGTTACACCGTTTTCCATGAGCAAACTGA
AACGTTTTCATCGCTCTGGAGTGAATACCACGACGATTTCCGGCAGTTTCTACACATATATTCGCAAGAT
GTGGCGTGTTACGGTGAAAACCTGGCCTATTTCCCTAAAGGGTTTATTGAGAATATGTTTTTCGTCTCAG
CCAATCCCTGGGTGAGTTTCACCAGTTTTGATTTAAACGTGGCCAATATGGACAACTTCTTCGCCCCCGT
TTTCACCATGGGCAAATATTATACGCAAGGCGACAAGGTGCTGATGCCGCTGGCGATTCAGGTTCATCAT
GCCGTTTGTGATGGCTTCCATGTCGGCAGAATGCTTAATGAATTACAACAGTACTGCGATGAGTGGCAGG
GCGGGGCGTAATTTTTTTAAGGCAGTTATTGGTGCCCTTAAACGCCTGGGGTAATGACTCTCTAGCTTGA
GGCATCAAATAAAACGAAAGGCTCAGTCGAAAGACTGGGCCTTTCGTTTTATCTGTTGTTTGTCGGTGAA
CGCTCTCCTGAGTAGGACAAATCCGCCCTCTAGATTACGTGCAGTCGATGATAAGCTGTCAAACATGAGA
ATTGTGCCTAATGAGTGAGCTAACTTACATTAATTGCGTTGCGCTCACTGCCCGCTTTCCAGTCGGGAAA
CCTGTCGTGCCAGCTGCATTAATGAATCGGCCAACGCGCGGGGAGAGGCGGTTTGCGTATTGGGCGCCAG
GGTGGTTTTTCTTTTCACCAGTGAGACGGGCAACAGCTGATTGCCCTTCACCGCCTGGCCCTGAGAGAGT
TGCAGCAAGCGGTCCACGCTGGTTTGCCCCAGCAGGCGAAAATCCTGTTTGATGGTGGTTAACGGCGGGA
TATAACATGAGCTGTCTTCGGTATCGTCGTATCCCACTACCGAGATATCCGCACCAACGCGCAGCCCGGA
CTCGGTAATGGCGCGCATTGCGCCCAGCGCCATCTGATCGTTGGCAACCAGCATCGCAGTGGGAACGATG
CCCTCATTCAGCATTTGCATGGTTTGTTGAAAACCGGACATGGCACTCCAGTCGCCTTCCCGTTCCGCTA
TCGGCTGAATTTGATTGCGAGTGAGATATTTATGCCAGCCAGCCAGACGCAGACGCGCCGAGACAGAACT
TAATGGGCCCGCTAACAGCGCGATTTGCTGGTGACCCAATGCGACCAGATGCTCCACGCCCAGTCGCGTA
CCGTCTTCATGGGAGAAAATAATACTGTTGATGGGTGTCTGGTCAGAGACATCAAGAAATAACGCCGGAA
CATTAGTGCAGGCAGCTTCCACAGCAATGGCATCCTGGTCATCCAGCGGATAGTTAATGATCAGCCCACT
GACGCGTTGCGCGAGAAGATTGTGCACCGCCGCTTTACAGGCTTCGACGCCGCTTCGTTCTACCATCGAC
ACCACCACGCTGGCACCCAGTTGATCGGCGCGAGATTTAATCGCCGCGACAATTTGCGACGGCGCGTGCA
GGGCCAGACTGGAGGTGGCAACGCCAATCAGCAACGACTGTTTGCCCGCCAGTTGTTGTGCCACGCGGTT
GGGAATGTAATTCAGCTCCGCCATCGCCGCTTCCACTTTTTCCCGCGTTTTCGCAGAAACGTGGCTGGCC
TGGTTCACCACGCGGGAAACGGTCTGATAAGAGACACCGGCATACTCTGCGACATCGTATAACGTTACTG
GTTTCACATTCACCACCCTGAATTGACTCTCTTCCGGGCGCTATCATGCCATACCGCGAAAGGTTTTGCA
CCATTCGATGGTGTCGGAATTTCGGGCAGCGTTGGGTCCTGGCCACGGGTGCGCATGATCTAGAGCTGCC
TCGCGCGTTTCGGTGATGACGGTGAAAACCTCTGACACATGCAGCTCCCGGAGACGGTCACAGCTTGTCT
GTAAGCGGATGCCGGGAGCAGACAAGCCCGTCAGGGCGCGTCAGCGGGTGTTGGCGGGTGTCGGGGCGCA
GCCATGACCCAGTCACGTAGCGATAGCGGAGTGTATACTGGCTTAACTATGCGGCATCAGAGCAGATTGT
ACTGAGAGTGCACCATATGCGGTGTGAAATACCGCACAGATGCGTAAGGAGAAAATACCGCATCAGGCGC
TCTTCCGCTTCCTCGCTCACTGACTCGCTGCGCTCGGTCGTTCGGCTGCGGCGAGCGGTATCAGCTCACT
CAAAGGCGGTAATACGGTTATCCACAGAATCAGGGGATAACGCAGGAAAGAACATGTGAGCAAAAGGCCA
GCAAAAGGCCAGGAACCGTAAAAAGGCCGCGTTGCTGGCGTTTTTCCATAGGCTCCGCCCCCCTGACGAG
CATCACAAAAATCGACGCTCAAGTCAGAGGTGGCGAAACCCGACAGGACTATAAAGATACCAGGCGTTTC
CCCCTGGAAGCTCCCTCGTGCGCTCTCCTGTTCCGACCCTGCCGCTTACCGGATACCTGTCCGCCTTTCT
CCCTTCGGGAAGCGTGGCGCTTTCTCATAGCTCACGCTGTAGGTATCTCAGTTCGGTGTAGGTCGTTCGC
TCCAAGCTGGGCTGTGTGCACGAACCCCCCGTTCAGCCCGACCGCTGCGCCTTATCCGGTAACTATCGTC
TTGAGTCCAACCCGGTAAGACACGACTTATCGCCACTGGCAGCAGCCACTGGTAACAGGATTAGCAGAGC
GAGGTATGTAGGCGGTGCTACAGAGTTCTTGAAGTGGTGGCCTAACTACGGCTACACTAGAAGGACAGTA
TTTGGTATCTGCGCTCTGCTGAAGCCAGTTACCTTCGGAAAAAGAGTTGGTAGCTCTTGATCCGGCAAAC
AAACCACCGCTGGTAGCGGTGGTTTTTTTGTTTGCAAGCAGCAGATTACGCGCAGAAAAAAAGGATCTCA
AGAAGATCCTTTGATCTTTTCTACGGGGTCTGACGCTCAGTGGAACGAAAACTCACGTTAAGGGATTTTG
GTCATGAGATTATCAAAAAGGATCTTCACCTAGATCCTTTTAAATTAAAAATGAAGTTTTAAATCAATCT
AAAGTATATATGAGTAAACTTGGTCTGACAGTTACCAATGCTTAATCAGTGAGGCACCTATCTCAGCGAT
CTGTCTATTTCGTTCATCCATAGTTGCCTGACTCCCCGTCGTGTAGATAACTACGATACGGGAGGGCTTA
CCATCTGGCCCCAGTGCTGCAATGATACCGCGAGACCCACGCTCACCGGCTCCAGATTTATCAGCAATAA
ACCAGCCAGCCGGAAGGGCCGAGCGCAGAAGTGGTCCTGCAACTTTATCCGCCTCCATCCAGTCTATTAA
TTGTTGCCGGGAAGCTAGAGTAAGTAGTTCGCCAGTTAATAGTTTGCGCAACGTTGTTGCCATTGCTACA
GGCATCGTGGTGTCACGCTCGTCGTTTGGTATGGCTTCATTCAGCTCCGGTTCCCAACGATCAAGGCGAG
TTACATGATCCCCCATGTTGTGCAAAAAAGCGGTTAGCTCCTTCGGTCCTCCGATCGTTGTCAGAAGTAA
GTTGGCCGCAGTGTTATCACTCATGGTTATGGCAGCACTGCATAATTCTCTTACTGTCATGCCATCCGTA
AGATGCTTTTCTGTGACTGGTGAGTACTCAACCAAGTCATTCTGAGAATAGTGTATGCGGCGACCGAGTT
GCTCTTGCCCGGCGTCAATACGGGATAATACCGCGCCACATAGCAGAACTTTAAAAGTGCTCATCATTGG
AAAACGTTCTTCGGGGCGAAAACTCTCAAGGATCTTACCGCTGTTGAGATCCAGTTCGATGTAACCCACT
CGTGCACCCAACTGATCTTCAGCATCTTTTACTTTCACCAGCGTTTCTGGGTGAGCAAAAACAGGAAGGC
AAAATGCCGCAAAAAAGGGAATAAGGGCGACACGGAAATGTTGAATACTCATACTCTTCCTTTTTCAATA
TTATTGAAGCATTTATCAGGGTTATTGTCTCATGAGCGGATACATATTTGAATGTATTTAGAAAAATAAA
CAAATAGGGGTTCCGCGCACATTTCCCCGAAAAGTGCCACCTGAC
Features (pLannotate 1.2.2; 18 found; start..end, strand, type, name):
     82..126     +  promoter       T5 promoter: bacteriophage T5 promoter for E. coli RNA polymerase, with embedded lac operator
    134..150     +  protein_bind   lac operator: The lac repressor binds to the lac operator to inhibit transcription in E. coli. This inhibition can be relieved by adding lactose or isopropyl-β-D-thiogalactopyranoside (IPTG). lac repressor encoded by lacI
    202..218     +  CDS            capTEV™ (fragment): composite tag for in vivo biotinylation, TEV protease cleavage, and 6xHis tagging
    559..834     +  CDS            carH (fragment): CARH_THET8 - Experimental evidence at protein level: Swiss-Prot protein existence level 1. Negative regulator of genes involved in carotenoid biosynthesis. From Thermus thermophilus (strain ATCC 27634 / DSM 579 / HB8).
   1136..1154    +  CDS            SET1 (fragment): solubility-enhancement tag derived from T7 phage gene 10B
   1174..1268    +  terminator     lambda t0 terminator: transcription terminator from phage lambda
   1283..1311    +  promoter       cat promoter (fragment): promoter of the E. coli cat gene encoding chloramphenicol acetyltransferase
   1312..1968    +  CDS            cat: CAT_ECOLX - Experimental evidence at protein level: Swiss-Prot protein existence level 1. This enzyme is an effector of chloramphenicol resistance in bacteria. From Escherichia coli. This protein is used as a marker in many commonly used cloning vectors, such as pACYC184.
   2036..2122    +  terminator     rrnB T1 terminator: Escherichia coli rrnB; transcription terminator T1 from the E. coli rrnB gene
   2145..2162    -  promoter       tet promoter (fragment): E. coli promoter for tetracycline efflux protein gene
   2181..2202    -  protein_bind   CAP binding site: CAP binding activates transcription in the presence of cAMP. E. coli catabolite activator protein
   2215..3297    -  CDS            lacI: lac repressor; lacI; The lac repressor binds to the lac operator to inhibit transcription in E. coli. This inhibition can be relieved by adding lactose or isopropyl-β-D-thiogalactopyranoside (IPTG).
   3298..3375    -  promoter       lacIq promoter: lacI (mutant); In the lacIq allele, a single base change in the promoter boosts expression of the lacI gene about 10-fold.
   3424..3465    +  CDS            rop (fragment): Rop protein, which maintains plasmids at low copy number; rop
   3567..3707    +  misc_feature   bom: basis of mobility region from pBR322
   3893..4481    -  rep_origin     ori: high-copy-number ColE1/pMB1/pBR322/pUC origin of replication
   4652..5512    -  CDS            AmpR: β-lactamase; bla; confers resistance to ampicillin, carbenicillin, and related antibiotics
   5513..5617    -  promoter       AmpR promoter: bla
