[The description below was written by a language model from this plasmid's Addgene catalogue record and pLannotate feature annotations shown in this document.]
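Description:
pQE80l A-CN-A is a bacterial expression plasmid built on the pQE80l backbone for producing a recombinant telechelic protein, SpyTag-ELP-CarHCN-ELP-SpyTag, in E. coli. It replicates from a high-copy ColE1/pMB1-type origin and is selected with ampicillin through the β-lactamase (AmpR) gene. The feature table also shows a chloramphenicol acetyltransferase (cat) coding sequence with only a fragment of its promoter, a backbone remnant rather than the recorded selection marker, along with a bom site and a residual rop fragment.

The catalogue entry lists the promoter as T7, but the annotated sequence shows a phage T5 promoter with an embedded lac operator, followed by a second lac operator. A T5 promoter is read by the host E. coli RNA polymerase. A lacI gene driven by the lacIq promoter supplies repressor in cis, so expression should be held off until induced with IPTG. The lambda t0 terminator lies downstream of the open reading frame, and an rrnB T1 terminator follows cat.

A short N-terminal match annotated as a capTEV fragment probably reflects a His tag. The only insert segment recognised by annotation is a fragment of carH from Thermus thermophilus, corresponding to the CarH-derived "CarHCN" domain. The SpyTags, elastin-like polypeptide (ELP) blocks, the GRGD cell-adhesion motif and the (GGGGS)2 linker placed between the first ELP and CarHCN come from the catalogue description and are not individually annotated. SpyTag forms a covalent isopeptide bond with SpyCatcher, so a protein carrying one at each end is suited to crosslinking into protein networks or hydrogels, although the record states only protein expression as the purpose.
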