Addgene plasmid #196476: pQE80l A-CN-A
Purpose: Protein expression of SpyTag-ELP-CarHCN-ELP-SpyTag, with GRGD site linked with (GGGGS)2 before CarHCN and after first ELP
Depositing lab: Fei Sun. Depositing organization: Hong Kong University of Science and Technology.
Backbone
  Vector backbone: pQE80l
  Vector type: Bacterial Expression
Growth in bacteria
  Bacterial resistance: Ampicillin, 100 μg/mL
  Growth temperature: 37°C
  Growth strain: DH5alpha
  Copy number: High Copy
Gene/Insert
  Gene/Insert name: A-CN-A (alt name: SpyTag-ELP-CarHCN-ELP-SpyTag)
  Species: Other
  Promoter: T7
  Cloning method: Restriction Enzyme; 5′ cloning site Unknown (unknown if destroyed)
Terms and licenses: Academic/Nonprofit Terms; Industry Terms: Not Available to Industry
How to cite: pQE80l A-CN-A was a gift from Fei Sun (Addgene plasmid # 196476 ; http://n2t.net/addgene:196476 ; RRID:Addgene_196476)
